Addgene plasmid #199943: YP2
Purpose: Yeast/E coli shuttle vector expressing GFP from synthetic yeast promoter 2
Depositing lab: Farren Isaacs. Depositing organization: Yale University. Publication: Cross-kingdom expression of synthetic genetic elements promotes discovery of metabolites in the human microbiome. Patel JR, Oh J, Wang S, Crawford JM, Isaacs FJ. Cell. 2022 Apr 28;185(9):1487-1505.e14. doi: 10.1016/j.cell.2022.03.008. Epub 2022 Apr 1. PubMed 35366417.
Backbone
  Vector backbone: pRCVS6H
  Vector type: Yeast Expression
  Selectable markers: Hygromycin
Growth in bacteria
  Bacterial resistance: Ampicillin, 100 μg/mL
  Growth temperature: 37°C
  Growth strain: BL21
  Copy number: Low Copy
Gene/Insert
  Gene/Insert name: GFP
  Species: Synthetic
  Cloning method: Gibson Cloning
Terms and licenses: Academic/Nonprofit Terms; Industry Terms: Not Available to Industry
How to cite: YP2 was a gift from Farren Isaacs (Addgene plasmid # 199943 ; http://n2t.net/addgene:199943 ; RRID:Addgene_199943)
