[The description below was written by a language model from this plasmid's Addgene catalogue record and pLannotate feature annotations shown in this document.]
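Description:
YP2 is a yeast/E. coli shuttle vector of about 5.7 kb, built on the pRCVS6H backbone, that expresses a green fluorescent reporter from a designed yeast promoter referred to as synthetic yeast promoter 2. In E. coli it is maintained through a ColE1/pUC-type origin and selected with ampicillin via the β-lactamase gene and its native promoter. The catalogue lists the plasmid as low copy even though the annotated origin is of the high-copy family. A short fragment of the pBR322 bom region is also detected. In Saccharomyces cerevisiae, fragments of the CEN4 centromere and the ARS1 replication origin provide stable, centromeric, low-copy episomal maintenance. The hphMX6 cassette, ending in the Ashbya gossypii TEF terminator, confers hygromycin resistance, so selection does not depend on an auxotrophic host.

The payload is a single reporter cassette assembled by Gibson cloning. The catalogue calls the insert GFP, while automated annotation matches the open reading frame to mUkG, a constitutively fluorescent green protein derived from a Sarcophyton soft coral. The exact identity of the fluorescent protein should therefore be checked against the sequence. The coding region is followed by the S. cerevisiae CYC1 transcription terminator. The synthetic promoter itself is not annotated, but it presumably lies in the unannotated stretch just upstream of the reporter. A T7 promoter sits near the end of the sequence record, which on the circular plasmid places it just upstream of that stretch.

The record supports use of YP2 as a fluorescence readout of the activity of this synthetic promoter in yeast. It comes from a study on cross-kingdom expression of synthetic genetic elements.
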