Features (pLannotate 1.2.2; 11 found; start..end, strand, type, name):
    189..857     +  CDS            mUkG: mUkG is a basic (constitutively fluorescent) green fluorescent protein published in 2008, derived from Sarcophyton sp.. It has moderate acid sensitivity.
    912..1101    +  terminator     CYC1 terminator: S. cerevisiae CYC1; transcription terminator for CYC1
   1341..2916    +  gene           hphMX6: yeast selectable marker conferring hygromycin resistance
   2719..2916    +  terminator     TEF terminator: Ashbya gossypii TEF terminator
   3031..3619    -  rep_origin     ori: high-copy-number ColE1/pMB1/pBR322/pUC origin of replication
   3790..4650    -  CDS            AmpR: β-lactamase; bla; confers resistance to ampicillin, carbenicillin, and related antibiotics
   4651..4755    -  promoter       AmpR promoter: bla
   4782..4832    +  misc_feature   bom (fragment): basis of mobility region from pBR322
   4961..5130    -  misc_feature   CEN4 (fragment): S. cerevisiae CEN4 centromere
   5131..5557    +  rep_origin     ARS1 (fragment): S. cerevisiae autonomously replicating sequence ARS1
   5663..5681    +  promoter       T7 promoter: promoter for bacteriophage T7 RNA polymerase
>Addgene plasmid #199943 | YP2 | addgene full sequence | sequence record 406423 | Addgene NGS Result
AAAAACATTTTTTTTTTACCGCGCCGGGGGCGGTGGCTCAACGGCTAGCATGTGACATTTCCCTAAAAAA
TAGTTTCGTTTTTTTTATAAAAGCGTAGGAGTACTCGATGGTACAGATGAGCATTTTTTAGAAGTCATCG
AAATAGTTTTTAACTAACTAACTTAAAGAGGAGAAAGGTACCATGGTCAGTGTCATCAAAGAAGAAATGA
AGATCAAGTTGCACATGGAAGGTAACGTTAATGGTCATGCCTTTGTTATTGAAGGTGATGGTAAAGGTAA
ACCATACGATGGTACTCAAACTTTGAACTTGACTGTCAAAGAAGGTGCTCCATTGCCATTCTCTTACGAT
ATTTTGACTAACGCCTTCCAATACGGTAATAGAGCTTTTACTAAGTACCCAGCCGATATCCCAGATTACT
TTAAGCAAACTTTTCCAGAAGGTTACTCCTGGGAAAGAACTATGTCTTACGAAGATAACGCTATCTGCAA
CGTCAGATCCGAAATTTCTATGGAAGGTGATTGCTTCATCTACAAGATCAGATTCGATGGTAAGAACTTT
CCACCAAATGGTCCAGTCATGCAAAAAAAGACTTTGAAGTGGGAACCATCCACCGAAATGATGTATGTTA
GAGATGGTTTCTTGATGGGTGATGTCAATATGGCTTTGTTGTTGGAAGGTGGTGGTCATCATAGATGTGA
TTTCAAGACTTCTTACAAGGCCAAGAAGGTTGTTCAATTGCCAGATGCTCATAAGATCGATCACAGAATC
GAAATCTTGTCCCACGATAGAGATTACTCCAAGGTTAAGTTGTACGAAAACGCTGTTGCTAGAAACTCTT
TGTTGCCATCTCAAGCTTCTAAGTAACATGTAATTAGTTATGTCACGCTTACATTCACGCCCTCCCCCCA
CATCCGCTCTAACCGAAAAGGAAGGAGTTAGACAACCTGAAGTCTAGGTCCCTATTTATTTTTTTATAGT
TATGTTAGTATTAAGAACGTTATTTATATTTCAAATTTTTCTTTTTTTTCTGTACAGACGCGTGTACGCA
TGTAACATTATACTGAAAACCTTGCTTGAGAAGGTTTTGGGACGCTCGAAGGCTTTGTGGAGGTCGACAC
GAGCGACTGAGTTCGGACGTCACGACCTGCCTGGATATCGTGCACCGCTCGTGCACTGACGTCATGATCG
ACGAGTCGCACAGAGGCCTCTGACACTGACTCGACCTGACTAGCGTCGAGCAGTGACGACCTGCCCGGGC
ACAGCAACTGTGCCACTCGTCTGATCCGTCGTCCCATCGGCTGAATCGATGCCTCGTCCCCGCCGGGTCA
CCCGGCCAGCGACATGGAGGCCCAGAATACCCTCCTTGACAGTCTTGACGTGCGCAGCTCAGGGGCATGA
TGTGACTGTCGCCCGTACATTTAGCCCATACATCCCCATGTATAATCATTTGCATCCATACATTTTGATG
GCCGCACGGCGCGAAGCAAAAATTACGGCACCTCGCTGCAGACCTGCGAGCAGGGAAACGCTCCCCTCAC
AGACGCGTTGAATTGTCCCCACGCCGCGCCCCTGTAGAGAAATATAAAAGGTTAGGATTTGCCACTGAGG
TTCTTCTTTCATATACTTCCTTTTAAAATCTTGCTAGGATACAGTTCTCACATCACATCCGAACATAAAC
AACCATGGGTAAAAAGCCTGAACTCACCGCGACGTCTGTCGAGAAGTTTCTGATCGAAAAGTTCGACAGC
GTCTCCGACCTGATGCAGCTCTCGGAGGGCGAAGAATCTCGTGCTTTCAGCTTCGATGTAGGAGGGCGTG
GATATGTCCTGCGGGTAAATAGCTGCGCCGATGGTTTCTACAAAGATCGTTATGTTTATCGGCACTTTGC
ATCGGCCGCGCTCCCGATTCCGGAAGTGCTTGACATTGGGGAGTTCAGCGAGAGCCTGACCTATTGCATC
TCCCGCCGTGCACAGGGTGTCACGTTGCAAGACCTGCCTGAAACCGAACTGCCCGCTGTTCTGCAGCCGG
TCGCGGAGGCCATGGATGCGATCGCTGCGGCCGATCTTAGCCAGACGAGCGGGTTCGGCCCATTCGGACC
GCAAGGAATCGGTCAATACACTACATGGCGTGATTTCATATGCGCGATTGCTGATCCCCATGTGTATCAC
TGGCAAACTGTGATGGACGACACCGTCAGTGCGTCCGTCGCGCAGGCTCTCGATGAGCTGATGCTTTGGG
CCGAGGACTGCCCCGAAGTCCGGCACCTCGTGCACGCGGATTTCGGCTCCAACAATGTCCTGACGGACAA
TGGCCGCATAACAGCGGTCATTGACTGGAGCGAGGCGATGTTCGGGGATTCCCAATACGAGGTCGCCAAC
ATCTTCTTCTGGAGGCCGTGGTTGGCTTGTATGGAGCAACAGACGCGCTACTTCGAGCGGAGGCATCCGG
AGCTTGCAGGATCGCCGCGGCTCCGGGCGTATATGCTCCGCATTGGTCTTGACCAACTCTATCAGAGCTT
GGTTGACGGCAATTTCGATGATGCAGCTTGGGCGCAGGGTCGATGCGACGCAATCGTCCGATCCGGAGCC
GGGACTGTCGGGCGTACACAAATCGCCCGCAGAAGCGCGGCCGTCTGGACCGATGGCTGTGTAGAAGTAC
TCGCCGATAGTGGAAACCGACGCCCCAGCACTCGTCCGAGGGCAAAGGAATAATCAGTACTGACAATAAA
AAGATTCTTGTTTTCAAGAACTTGTCATTTGTATAGTTTTTTTATATTGTAGTTGTTCTATTTTAATCAA
ATGTTAGCGTGATTTATATTTTTTTTCGCCTCGACATCATCTGCCCAGATGCGAAGTTAAGTGCGCAGAA
AGTAATATCATGCGTCAATCGTATGTGAATGCTGGTCGCTATACTGCTATCGATGTGGCAGTGCGTCCAG
CTCAGTCAGACTCAGTCCTGGTGTCGTCAGCCTGTGAGCAAAAGGCCAGCAAAAGGCCAGGAACCGTAAA
AAGGCCGCGTTGCTGGCGTTTTTCCATAGGCTCCGCCCCCCTGACGAGCATCACAAAAATCGACGCTCAA
GTCAGAGGTGGCGAAACCCGACAGGACTATAAAGATACCAGGCGTTTCCCCCTGGAAGCTCCCTCGTGCG
CTCTCCTGTTCCGACCCTGCCGCTTACCGGATACCTGTCCGCCTTTCTCCCTTCGGGAAGCGTGGCGCTT
TCTCATAGCTCACGCTGTAGGTATCTCAGTTCGGTGTAGGTCGTTCGCTCCAAGCTGGGCTGTGTGCACG
AACCCCCCGTTCAGCCCGACCGCTGCGCCTTATCCGGTAACTATCGTCTTGAGTCCAACCCGGTAAGACA
CGACTTATCGCCACTGGCAGCAGCCACTGGTAACAGGATTAGCAGAGCGAGGTATGTAGGCGGTGCTACA
GAGTTCTTGAAGTGGTGGCCTAACTACGGCTACACTAGAAGAACAGTATTTGGTATCTGCGCTCTGCTGA
AGCCAGTTACCTTCGGAAAAAGAGTTGGTAGCTCTTGATCCGGCAAACAAACCACCGCTGGTAGCGGTGG
TTTTTTTGTTTGCAAGCAGCAGATTACGCGCAGAAAAAAAGGATCTCAAGAAGATCCTTTGATCTTTTCT
ACGGGGTCTGACGCTCAGTGGAACGAAAACTCACGTTAAGGGATTTTGGTCATGAGATTATCAAAAAGGA
TCTTCACCTAGATCCTTTTAAATTAAAAATGAAGTTTTAAATCAATCTAAAGTATATATGAGTAAACTTG
GTCTGACAGTTACCAATGCTTAATCAGTGAGGCACCTATCTCAGCGATCTGTCTATTTCGTTCATCCATA
GTTGCCTGACTCCCCGTCGTGTAGATAACTACGATACGGGAGGGCTTACCATCTGGCCCCAGTGCTGCAA
TGATACCGCGAGACCCACGCTCACCGGCTCCAGATTTATCAGCAATAAACCAGCCAGCCGGAAGGGCCGA
GCGCAGAAGTGGTCCTGCAACTTTATCCGCCTCCATCCAGTCTATTAATTGTTGCCGGGAAGCTAGAGTA
AGTAGTTCGCCAGTTAATAGTTTGCGCAACGTTGTTGCCATTGCTACAGGCATCGTGGTGTCACGCTCGT
CGTTTGGTATGGCTTCATTCAGCTCCGGTTCCCAACGATCAAGGCGAGTTACATGATCCCCCATGTTGTG
CAAAAAAGCGGTTAGCTCCTTCGGTCCTCCGATCGTTGTCAGAAGTAAGTTGGCCGCAGTGTTATCACTC
ATGGTTATGGCAGCACTGCATAATTCTCTTACTGTCATGCCATCCGTAAGATGCTTTTCTGTGACTGGTG
AGTACTCAACCAAGTCATTCTGAGAATAGTGTATGCGGCGACCGAGTTGCTCTTGCCCGGCGTCAATACG
GGATAATACCGCGCCACATAGCAGAACTTTAAAAGTGCTCATCATTGGAAAACGTTCTTCGGGGCGAAAA
CTCTCAAGGATCTTACCGCTGTTGAGATCCAGTTCGATGTAACCCACTCGTGCACCCAACTGATCTTCAG
CATCTTTTACTTTCACCAGCGTTTCTGGGTGAGCAAAAACAGGAAGGCAAAATGCCGCAAAAAAGGGAAT
AAGGGCGACACGGAAATGTTGAATACTCATACTCTTCCTTTTTCAATATTATTGAAGCATTTATCAGGGT
TATTGTCTCATGAGCGGATACATATTTGAATGTATTTAGAAAAATAAACAAATAGGGGTTCCGCGCACAT
TTCCCCGAAAAGTGCCACCTGATGCGGTGTGAAATACCGCACAGATGCGTAAGGAGAAAATACCGCATCA
GGGTCAGTCACAGTGGAGCCTAGCACTCACTCAGCGTGACGGCTCAGAGCAGAATTCACGAGCCAGAAAT
AGTAACTTTTGCCTAAATCACAAATTGCAAAATTTAATTGCTTGCAAAAGGTCACATGCTTATAATCAAC
TTTTTTAAAAATTTAAAATACTTTTTTATTTTTTATTTTTAAACATAAATGAAATAATTTATTTATTGTT
TATGATTACCGAAACATAAAACCTGCTCAAGAAAAAGAAACTGTTTTGTCCTTGGAAAAAAAGCACTACC
TAGGAGCGGCCAAAATGCCGGCTTACATTTTATGTTAGCTGGTGGACTGACGCCAGAAAATGTTGGTGAT
GCGCTTAGATTAAATGGCGTTATTGGTGTTGATGTAAGCGGAGGTGTGGAGACAAATGGTGTAAAAGACT
CTAACAAAATAGCAAATTTCGTCAAAAATGCTAAGAAATAGGTTATTACTGAGTAGTATTTATTTAAGTA
TTGTTTGTGCACTTGCCTGCAAGCCTTTTGAAAAGCAAGCATAAAAGATCTAAACATAAAATCTGTAAAA
TAACAAGATGTAAAGATAATGCTAAATCATTTGGCTTTTTGATTGATTGTACAGGAAAATATACATCGCA
GGGGGTTGACTTTTACCATTTCACCGCAATGGAATTAAACTTGTTGAAGAGAATGTTCACAGGCGCATAC
GCTACAATGACCCGATTCTTGCTAGCCGAATTCCAGTCAGGCTGCTAGCACCAGAGCTACGTGACCGCAG
GACTAGCTCCAGCTGAGCGACACGCGAACAGGTGTAGAGTCAGTCGTGCTGCAAGGTCGCACTAATACGA
CTCACTATAGGG
