>Addgene plasmid #199943 | YP2 | depositor partial sequence | sequence record 387738 | Promoter Sequence
AAAAACATTTTTTTTTTACCGCGCCGGGGGCGGTGGCTCAACGGCTAGCATGTGACATTTCCCTAAAAAA
TAGTTTCGTTTTTTTTATAAAAGCGTAGGAGTACTCGATGGTACAGATGAGCATTTTTTAGAAGTCATCG
AAATAGTTTTTAACTAACTAA
